>Addgene plasmid #245875 | pYPQ132B-CsALSgR1.1 | addgene full sequence | sequence record 497885 | Addgene NGS Result
CTGCATTAATGAATCGGCCAACGCGCGGGGAGAGGCGGTTTGCGTATTGGGCGCTCTTCCGCTTCCTCGC
TCACTGACTCGCTGCGCTCGGTCGTTCGGCTGCGGCGAGCGGTATCAGCTCACTCAAAGGCGGTAATACG
GTTATCCACAGAATCAGGGGATAACGCAGGAAAGAACATGAATTAATTCTCATGTTTGACAGCTTATCAT
CGATTAGCTTTAATGCGGTAGTTTATCACAGTTAAATTGCTAACGCAGTCAGGCACCGTGTATGAAATCT
AACAATGCGCTCATCGTCATCCTCGGCACCGTCACCCTGGATGCTGTAGGCATAGGCTTGGTTATGCCGG
TACTGCCGGGCCTCTTGCGGGATATCGTCCATTCCGACAGCATCGCCAGTCACTATGGCGTGCTGCTAGC
GCTATATGCGTTGATGCAATTTCTATGCGCACCCGTTCTCGGAGCACTGTCCGACCGCTTTGGCCGCCGC
CCAGTCCTGCTCGCTTCGCTACTTGGAGCCACTATCGACTACGCGATCATGGCGACCACACCCGTCCTGT
GGATTCTCTACGCCGGACGCATCGTGGCCGGCATCACCGGCGCCACAGGTGCGGTTGCTGGCGCCTATAT
CGCCGACATCACCGATGGGGAAGATCGGGCTCGCCACTTCGGGCTCATGAGCGCTTGTTTCGGCGTGGGT
ATGGTGGCAGGCCCCGTGGCCGGGGGACTGTTGGGCGCCATCTCCTTACATGCACCATTCCTTGCGGCGG
CGGTGCTCAACGGCCTCAACCTACTACTGGGCTGCTTCCTAATGCAGGAGTCGCATAAGGGAGAGCGCCG
ACCCATGCCCTTGAGAGCCTTCAACCCAGTCAGCTCCTTCCGGTGGGCGCGGGGCATGACTATCGTCGCC
GCACTTATGACTGTCTTCTTTATCATGCAACTCGTAGGACAGGTGCCGGCAGCGCTCTGGGTCATTTTCG
GCGAGGACCGCTTTCGCTGGAGCGCGACGATGATCGGCCTGTCGCTTGCGGTATTCGGAATCTTGCACGC
CCTCGCTCAAGCCTTCGTCACTGGTCCCGCCACCAAACGTTTCGGCGAGAAGCAGGCCATTATCGCCGGC
ATGGCGGCCGACGCGCTGGGCTACGTCTTGCTGGCGTTCGCGACGCGAGGCTGGATGGCCTTCCCCATTA
TGATTCTTCTCGCTTCCGGCGGCATCGGGATGCCCGCGTTGCAGGCCATGCTGTCCAGGCAGGTAGATGA
CGACCATCAGGGACAGCTTCAAGGATCGCTCGCGGCTCTTACCAGCCTAACTTCGATCATTGGACCGCTG
ATCGTCACGGCGATTTATGCCGCCTCGGCGAGCACATGGAACGGGTTGGCATGGATTGTAGGCGCCGCCC
TATACCTTGTCTGCCTCCCCGCGTTGCGTCGCGGTGCATGGAGCCGGGCCACCTCGACCTGAATGGAAGC
CGGCGGCACCTCGCTAACGGATTCACCACTCCAAGAATTGGAGCCAATCAATTCTTGCGGAGAACTGTGA
ATGCGCAAACCAACCCTTGATCGGGGAAGAACAGTATGTCGAGCTATTTTTTGACTTACTGGGGATCAAG
CCTGATTGGGAGAAAATAAAATATCCCCTATAGTGAGTCGTATTACATGGTCATAGCTGTTTCCTGGCAG
CTCTGGCCCGTGTCTCAAAATCTCTGATGTTACATTGCACAAGATAAAAATATATCATCATGCCTCCTCT
AGAGGTCTCCCATGTTTACTTTAAATTTTTCTTATGGCTCAGCCTGTGATGGATAACTGAATCAAACAAA
TGGCGTCTGGGTTTAAGAACATCTGTTTTGGCTATGTTGGACGAAACAAGTGAACTTTTAGGATCAACTT
CAGTTTATATACGGAGCTTATATCGAGCAATAAGATAAGTGGGCTTTTTATGTAATTTAATGGGCTATCG
TCCATATATTCACTAATACCCATGCCCAGTACCCATGTATGCGTTTCATATAAGCTCCTAATTTCTCCCA
CATCGCTCAAATCTAAACAAATCTTGTTGTATATATAACACTGAGGGAGCACCATTGGTCACAGGTCCCT
CGGAGGATGATGTTTTAGAGCTAGAAATAGCAAGTTAAAATAAGGCTAGTCCGTTATCAACTTGAAAAAG
TGGCACCGAGTCGGTGCTTTTTTTTCCCTTTCCTTTTTTCTTTTTTTTGCCATAAACTTAAATTTGTATA
TCGATCATTGTAGATATTGAAAACCTAGAACAAACCAACATCCATGTGAATGTCTTTCATGACTGATTTA
GAGATAATTCTTGAATTTTGGAACTAGAATCTATAATGAGCCTAAATTAAAACATTGTGGGACCGAGACC
CTCGAGCCACCCATGACCAAAATCCCTTAACGTGAGTTACGCGTCGTTCCACTGAGCGTCAGACCCCGTA
GAAAAGATCAAAGGATCTTCTTGAGATCCTTTTTTTCTGCGCGTAATCTGCTGCTTGCAAACAAAAAAAC
CACCGCTACCAGCGGTGGTTTGTTTGCCGGATCAAGAGCTACCAACTCTTTTTCCGAAGGTAACTGGCTT
CAGCAGAGCGCAGATACCAAATACTGTTCTTCTAGTGTAGCCGTAGTTAGGCCACCACTTCAAGAACTCT
GTAGCACCGCCTACATACCTCGCTCTGCTAATCCTGTTACCAGTGGCTGCTGCCAGTGGCGATAAGTCGT
GTCTTACCGGGTTGGACTCAAGACGATAGTTACCGGATAAGGCGCAGCGGTCGGGCTGAACGGGGGGTTC
GTGCACACAGCCCAGCTTGGAGCGAACGACCTACACCGAACTGAGATACCTACAGCGTGAGCTATGAGAA
AGCGCCACGCTTCCCGAAGGGAGAAAGGCGGACAGGTATCCGGTAAGCGGCAGGGTCGGAACAGGAGAGC
GCACGAGGGAGCTTCCAGGGGGAAACGCCTGGTATCTTTATAGTCCTGTCGGGTTTCGCCACCTCTGACT
TGAGCGTCGATTTTTGTGATGCTCGTCAGGGGGGCGGAGCCTATGGAAAAACGCCAGCAACGCGGCCTTT
TTACGGTTCCTGGCCTTTTGCTGGCCTTTTGCTCACATGTTCTTTCCTGCGTTATCCCCTGATTCTGTGG
ATAACCGTATTACCGCCTTTGAGTGAGCTGATACCGCTCGCCGCAGCCGAACGACCGAGCGCAGCGAGTC
AGTGAGCGAGGAAGCGGAAGAGCGCCCAATACGCAAACCGCCTCTCCCCGCGCGTTGGCCGATTCATTAA
TGCAGCTGGCACGACAGGTTTCCCGACTGGAAAGCGGGCAGTGAGCGCAACGCAATTAATACGCGTACCG
CTAGCCAGGAAGAGTTTGTAGAAACGCAAAAAGGCCATCCGTCAGGATGGCCTTCTGCTTAGTTTGATGC
CTGGCAGTTTATGGCGGGCGTCCTGCCCGCCACCCTCCGGGCCGTTGCTTCACAACGTTCAAATCCGCTC
CCGGCGGATTTGTCCTACTCAGGAGAGCGTTCACCGACAAACAACAGATAAAACGAAAGGCCCAGTCTTC
CGACTGAGCCTTTCGTTTTATTTGATGCCTGGCAGTTCCCTACTCTCGCGTT
Features (pLannotate 1.2.2; 11 found; start..end, strand, type, name):
      1..54      -  CDS            lacI (fragment): lac repressor; lacI; The lac repressor binds to the lac operator to inhibit transcription in E. coli. This inhibition can be relieved by adding lactose or isopropyl-β-D-thiogalactopyranoside (IPTG).
     56..180     -  rep_origin     RSF ori (fragment): Plasmids containing the RSF 1030 origin of replication can be propagated in E. coli cells that contain additional plasmids with compatible origins.
    196..224     +  promoter       tet promoter: E. coli promoter for tetracycline efflux protein gene
    272..1462    +  CDS            TcR: tetracycline efflux protein; tet; confers resistance to tetracycline
   1560..1634    +  CDS            KanR (fragment): aminoglycoside phosphotransferase; aphA-3; confers resistance to kanamycin
   1637..1655    -  promoter       T7 promoter: promoter for bacteriophage T7 RNA polymerase
   2112..2187    +  misc_RNA       gRNA scaffold: guide RNA scaffold for the Streptococcus pyogenes CRISPR/Cas9 system
   2471..3059    +  rep_origin     ori: high-copy-number ColE1/pMB1/pBR322/pUC origin of replication
   3242..3334    +  CDS            lacI (fragment): lac repressor; lacI; The lac repressor binds to the lac operator to inhibit transcription in E. coli. This inhibition can be relieved by adding lactose or isopropyl-β-D-thiogalactopyranoside (IPTG).
   3389..3416    -  terminator     rrnB T2 terminator: transcription terminator T2 from the E. coli rrnB gene
   3548..3591    +  terminator     rrnB T1 terminator: Escherichia coli rrnB; transcription terminator T1 from the E. coli rrnB gene
