[The description below was written by a language model from this plasmid's Addgene catalogue record and pLannotate feature annotations shown in this document.]
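Description:
pYPQ132B-CsALSgR1.1 is a small (about 3.6 kb) Golden Gate entry vector built on the pHD1 backbone, designed to supply the first guide RNA unit in a multi-guide plant CRISPR assembly. It is maintained in E. coli through a high-copy ColE1/pUC-type origin and selected with tetracycline, conferred by a TcR efflux gene driven by its native tet promoter. The annotation also picks up short fragments of lacI, an RSF origin and a kanamycin resistance gene, along with a T7 promoter and rrnB T1/T2 terminators. The fragments are too short to be functional and appear to be remnants of the backbone's construction rather than working parts.

The payload is a single guide RNA expression cassette. According to the catalogue record, a 20-nt spacer named CsALS_gRNA1.1, targeting the acetolactate synthase (ALS) gene of Carrizo citrange, was inserted between two Esp3I sites that were destroyed in cloning. This places it directly upstream of the Streptococcus pyogenes Cas9 gRNA scaffold found in the feature table. Transcription is stated to come from the AtU3 promoter, an Arabidopsis small nuclear RNA promoter of the kind used to produce guide RNAs in plant cells. This promoter is not called in the automated annotation, but the unannotated stretch upstream of the scaffold is where it would be expected.

The plasmid carries no Cas9 or deaminase. It is an intermediate whose gRNA cassette is meant to be combined by Golden Gate assembly with further guide units and ultimately with a base editor in a plant expression vector. Its recorded purpose is base editing of citrus ALS, and the associated work concerns transgene-free genome editing in citrus and poplar using positive and negative selection markers.
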