Addgene plasmid #245875: pYPQ132B-CsALSgR1.1
Purpose: Golden gate entry vector carrying the 1st gRNA for base editing in Carrizo citrange ALS gene
Depositing lab: Yiping Qi. Depositing organization: University of Maryland, College Park. Publication: Transgene-free genome editing in citrus and poplar trees using positive and negative selection markers. Rocha DC, Omoregbee MO, Contiliani DF, Mandlik R, Li G, Mascoveto J, Coleman G, Culver JN, Leal DR, de Souza AA, Qi Y. Plant Cell Rep. 2025 Oct 22;44(11):244. doi: 10.1007/s00299-025-03627-2. PubMed 41123679.
Backbone
  Vector backbone: pHD1
  Backbone manufacturer: Cermak et al. 2011
  Total vector size (bp): 3622
  Vector type: Plant Expression, CRISPR ; Golden Gate entry vector to expressing the 1st gRNA
Growth in bacteria
  Bacterial resistance: Tetracycline, 10 μg/mL
  Growth temperature: 37°C
  Growth strain: DH5alpha
  Copy number: Unknown
Gene/Insert
  Gene/Insert name: CsALS_gRNA1.1
  gRNA/shRNA sequence: caggtccctcggaggatgat
  Species: Synthetic
  Promoter: AtU3
  Cloning method: Restriction Enzyme; 5′ cloning site Esp3I (destroyed during cloning); 3′ cloning site Esp3I (destroyed during cloning)
  Sequencing primers: 5′ tctgatgttacattgcacaaga
Terms and licenses: Academic/Nonprofit Terms; Industry Terms: Not Available to Industry
How to cite: pYPQ132B-CsALSgR1.1 was a gift from Yiping Qi (Addgene plasmid # 245875 ; http://n2t.net/addgene:245875 ; RRID:Addgene_245875)
